Addgene plasmid #72327: pET21 MBPx-SpyCatcher
Purpose: Bacterial expression of tandem high affinity maltose binding protein domains linked to SpyCatcher, for solid-phase polyprotein synthesis.
Depositing lab: Mark Howarth. Depositing organization: University of Oxford. Publication: Programmable polyproteams built using twin peptide superglues. Veggiani G, Nakamura T, Brenner MD, Gayet RV, Yan J, Robinson CV, Howarth M. Proc Natl Acad Sci U S A. 2016 Jan 19. pii: 201519214. 10.1073/pnas.1519214113 PubMed 26787909.
Backbone
  Vector backbone: pET21b
  Backbone manufacturer: Novagen
  Backbone size w/o insert (bp): 5442
  Vector type: Bacterial Expression
Growth in bacteria
  Bacterial resistance: Ampicillin, 100 μg/mL
  Growth temperature: 37°C
  Growth strain: DH5alpha
  Copy number: High Copy
Gene/Insert
  Gene/Insert name: pET21 MBPx-SpyCatcher (alt name: MBPx-SpyCatcher)
  Species: Synthetic
  Insert size (bp): 2661
  Mutation: MBP contains A312V, I317V mutations and 172, 173, 175 and 176 deletions
  Tag / fusion protein: N-terminal His6 tag
  Cloning method: Unknown
  Sequencing primers: 5′ TAA TAC GAC TCA CTA TAG GG; 3′ GCT AGT TAT TGC TCA GCG G
Terms and licenses: Academic/Nonprofit Terms; Industry Terms: Not Available to Industry
Depositor comments: Addgene QC NGS analysis identifies a deletion of one nucleotide in the lacI sequence, relative to the expected backbone sequence. This would result in a truncation of the expected protein. The depositing laboratory has confirmed that this is of no substantial consequence.
How to cite: pET21 MBPx-SpyCatcher was a gift from Mark Howarth (Addgene plasmid # 72327 ; http://n2t.net/addgene:72327 ; RRID:Addgene_72327)
