[The description below was written by a language model from this plasmid's Addgene catalogue record, the feature table of its GenBank file and pLannotate feature annotations shown in this document.]
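Description:
pET21 MBPx-SpyCatcher is a bacterial expression plasmid of about 8 kb built on the Novagen pET21b backbone, designed to produce a synthetic fusion protein in E. coli. It replicates from a ColE1/pMB1-type origin accompanied by the pBR322 rop gene and bom region (the catalogue lists it as high copy), carries an f1 origin for single-stranded DNA production, and is selected through the bla gene conferring ampicillin resistance.

The 2,661 bp insert sits between a T7 promoter with an adjacent lac operator and the T7 gene 10 ribosome binding site upstream, and the T7 terminator downstream, so transcription depends on T7 RNA polymerase and is IPTG-inducible via the lac repressor. The open reading frame begins with an N-terminal His6 tag and a thrombin cleavage site, followed by two tandem copies of a signal-sequence-free E. coli maltose binding protein. According to the record, MBP carries the A312V and I317V substitutions and deletions at positions 172, 173, 175 and 176, described as a high-affinity form. SpyCatcher, the protein partner that forms a spontaneous covalent bond with SpyTag peptide, is linked after the MBP units, although it is not itself annotated in the feature tables. The vector's own 6xHis sequence is annotated just before the terminator, but the record does not say whether it is translated.

The stated use is solid-phase polyprotein synthesis. The tandem MBP presumably serves as the handle that holds SpyCatcher on the solid phase as a starting point for chain assembly. Repository sequencing found a single-nucleotide deletion in the plasmid-borne lacI that would truncate the repressor. The depositing laboratory considers this to be of no substantial consequence.
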