LOCUS       Exported 8043 bp ds-DNA circular SYN 12-MAY-2021
DEFINITION  Bacterial expression of tandem high affinity maltose binding protein
            domains linked to SpyCatcher, for solid-phase polyprotein
            synthesis..
ACCESSION   .
VERSION     .
KEYWORDS    pET21 MBPx-SpyCatcher
SOURCE      synthetic DNA construct
  ORGANISM  synthetic DNA construct
REFERENCE   1 (bases 1 to 8043)
  AUTHORS   Veggiani G, Nakamura T, Brenner MD, Gayet RV, Yan J, Robinson CV,
            Howarth M
  TITLE     Programmable polyproteams built using twin peptide superglues.
  JOURNAL   Proc Natl Acad Sci U S A. 2016 Jan 19. pii: 201519214.
  PUBMED    26787909
REFERENCE   2 (bases 1 to 8043)
  AUTHORS   .
  TITLE     Direct Submission
  JOURNAL   Exported May 12, 2021 from SnapGene Server 1.1.58
            http://www.snapgene.com
FEATURES             Location/Qualifiers
     source          1..8043
                     /organism="synthetic DNA construct"
                     /mol_type="other DNA"
     terminator      26..73
                     /label=T7 terminator
                     /note="transcription terminator for bacteriophage T7 RNA
                     polymerase"
     primer_bind     69..87
                     /label=T7 Term
                     /note="T7 terminator, reverse primer"
     CDS             complement(140..157)
                     /codon_start=1
                     /product="6xHis affinity tag"
                     /label=6xHis
                     /translation="HHHHHH"
     CDS             complement(2783..2800)
                     /codon_start=1
                     /product="thrombin recognition and cleavage site"
                     /label=thrombin site
                     /translation="LVPRGS"
     CDS             complement(2810..2827)
                     /codon_start=1
                     /product="6xHis affinity tag"
                     /label=6xHis
                     /translation="HHHHHH"
     RBS             2847..2869
                     /note="efficient ribosome binding site from bacteriophage
                     T7 gene 10 (Olins and Rangwala, 1989)"
     protein_bind    2884..2908
                     /label=lac operator
                     /bound_moiety="lac repressor encoded by lacI"
                     /note="The lac repressor binds to the lac operator to
                     inhibit transcription in E. coli. This inhibition can be
                     relieved by adding lactose or
                     isopropyl-beta-D-thiogalactopyranoside (IPTG)."
     primer_bind     complement(2908..2927)
                     /label=T7
                     /note="T7 promoter, forward primer"
     promoter        complement(2909..2927)
                     /label=T7 promoter
                     /note="promoter for bacteriophage T7 RNA polymerase"
     primer_bind     complement(3011..3030)
                     /label=pBRrevBam
                     /note="pBR322 vectors, tet region, downstream of BamHI,
                     reverse primer"
     promoter        3236..3313
                     /gene="lacI"
                     /label=lacI promoter
     CDS             3314..4396
                     /codon_start=1
                     /gene="lacI"
                     /product="lac repressor"
                     /label=lacI
                     /note="The lac repressor binds to the lac operator to
                     inhibit transcription in E. coli. This inhibition can be
                     relieved by adding lactose or
                     isopropyl-beta-D-thiogalactopyranoside (IPTG)."
                     /translation="MKPVTLYDVAEYAGVSYQTVSRVVNQASHVSAKTREKVEAAMAEL
                     NYIPNRVAQQLAGKQSLLIGVATSSLALHAPSQIVAAIKSRADQLGASVVVSMVERSGV
                     EACKAAVHNLLAQRVSGLIINYPLDDQDAIAVEAACTNVPALFLDVSDQTPINSIIFSH
                     EDGTRLGVEHLVALGHQQIALLAGPLSSVSARLRLAGWHKYLTRNQIQPIAEREGDWSA
                     MSGFQQTMQMLNEGIVPTAMLVANDQMALGAMRAITESGLRVGADISVVGYDDTEDSSC
                     YIPPLTTIKQDFRLLGQTSVDRLLQLSQGQAVKGNQLLPVSLVKRKTTLAPNTQTASPR
                     ALADSLMQLARQVSRLESGQ"
     primer_bind     complement(3333..3352)
                     /label=LacI-R
                     /note="LacI, reverse primer"
     CDS             5205..5396
                     /codon_start=1
                     /gene="rop"
                     /product="Rop protein, which maintains plasmids at low copy
                     number"
                     /label=rop
                     /translation="MTKQEKTALNMARFIRSQTLTLLEKLNELDADEQADICESLHDHA
                     DELYRSCLARFGDDGENL"
     primer_bind     complement(5390..5412)
                     /label=pGEX 3'
                     /note="pGEX vectors, reverse primer"
     misc_feature    5498..5640
                     /label=bom
                     /note="basis of mobility region from pBR322"
     primer_bind     5553..5572
                     /label=pRS-marker
                     /note="pRS vectors, use to sequence yeast selectable
                     marker"
     primer_bind     complement(5655..5672)
                     /label=L4440
                     /note="L4440 vector, forward primer"
     rep_origin      complement(5826..6414)
                     /direction=LEFT
                     /label=ori
                     /note="high-copy-number ColE1/pMB1/pBR322/pUC origin of
                     replication"
     primer_bind     complement(5906..5925)
                     /label=pBR322ori-F
                     /note="pBR322 origin, forward primer"
     CDS             complement(6585..7445)
                     /codon_start=1
                     /gene="bla"
                     /product="beta-lactamase"
                     /label=AmpR
                     /note="confers resistance to ampicillin, carbenicillin, and
                     related antibiotics"
                     /translation="MSIQHFRVALIPFFAAFCLPVFAHPETLVKVKDAEDQLGARVGYI
                     ELDLNSGKILESFRPEERFPMMSTFKVLLCGAVLSRIDAGQEQLGRRIHYSQNDLVEYS
                     PVTEKHLTDGMTVRELCSAAITMSDNTAANLLLTTIGGPKELTAFLHNMGDHVTRLDRW
                     EPELNEAIPNDERDTTMPAAMATTLRKLLTGELLTLASRQQLIDWMEADKVAGPLLRSA
                     LPAGWFIADKSGAGERGSRGIIAALGPDGKPSRIVVIYTTGSQATMDERNRQIAEIGAS
                     LIKHW"
     primer_bind     7208..7227
                     /label=Amp-R
                     /note="Ampicillin resistance gene, reverse primer"
     promoter        complement(7446..7550)
                     /gene="bla"
                     /label=AmpR promoter
     rep_origin      complement(7577..8032)
                     /direction=LEFT
                     /label=f1 ori
                     /note="f1 bacteriophage origin of replication; arrow
                     indicates direction of (+) strand synthesis"
     primer_bind     complement(7714..7735)
                     /label=F1ori-F
                     /note="F1 origin, forward primer"
     primer_bind     7926..7945
                     /label=F1ori-R
                     /note="F1 origin, reverse primer"
ORIGIN
        1 atccggatat agttcctcct ttcagcaaaa aacccctcaa gacccgttta gaggccccaa
       61 ggggttatgc tagttattgc tcagcggtgg cagcagccaa ctcagcttcc tttcgggctt
      121 tgttagcagc cggatctcag tggtggtggt ggtggtgctc gagtgcggcc gcaagcttct
      181 attaaatatg agcgtcacct ttagttgctt tgccatttac agtaacctga ccttgctcat
      241 taactgtaaa ggtaatagca gttgctacct cataaccgtc tggtgctgcg gtttcgacaa
      301 atgtatattt tcctggatac aggtagaaat ctttcacttg tccatctgaa atccatgtac
      361 taatagtttt accagatgaa tcacgcaact ccatagttgc accagctaac tctttgccgt
      421 cctcatcacg ttttgagaat ttaatatggg tagcactatc ttcttcaatt gtcatatcac
      481 cggactgacc ttgctcactt gataaacctg ataaggtatc aaccatggca ccactaccgc
      541 ccgaacccga gctcgaatta gtctgcgcgt ctttcagggc ttcatcgaca gtctgacgac
      601 cgctggcggc gttgatcacc gcagtacgca cggcatacca gaaagcggac atctgcggga
      661 tgttcggcat gatttcacct ttctgggcgt tttccatagt ggcggccaca cgtggatctt
      721 tcaccaactc ttcctcgtaa gacttcagcg ctacggcacc cagcggtttg tctttattaa
      781 ccgcttccag accttcatca gtcagcagat agttttcgag gaactctttt gccagctctt
      841 tgttcggact ggcggcgtta atacctgcgc tcagcacgcc aacgaacggt ttggatggtt
      901 gacccttgaa ggtcggcagt accgttacac cataattcac tttgctggtg tcgatgttgg
      961 accatgccca cgggccgttg atggtcatcg ctgtttcgcc tttattaaag gcagcttctg
     1021 cgatggagta atcggtgtct gcattcatgt gtttgttttt aatcaggtca accaggaagg
     1081 tcagacccgc tttcgcgcca gcgttatcca cgcccacgtc tttaatgtcg ccatacttga
     1141 acgcataacc cccgtcagca gcaatcagcg gccaggtgaa gtacggttct tgcaggttga
     1201 acatcagcgc gctcttacct ttcgctttca gttctttatc cagcgccggg atctcttccc
     1261 aggtttttgg cgggttcggc agcagatctt tgttataaat cagcgataac gcttcaacag
     1321 cgatcgggta agcaatcagc ttgccgttgt aacgtacggc atcccaggta aacggataca
     1381 gcttgtcctg gaacgctttg tccggggtga tttcagccaa caggccagat tgagcgtagc
     1441 caccaaagcg gtcgtgtgcc cagaagataa tgtcagggcc atcgccagtt gccgcaacct
     1501 gtgggaattt ctcttccagt ttatccggat gctcaacggt gactttaatt ccggtatctt
     1561 tctcgaattt cttaccgact tcagcgagac cgttatagcc tttatcgccg ttaatccaga
     1621 ttaccagttt accctcctct atctttccgg atccacctcc ggatccgccg gaactagaat
     1681 tcgtctgcgc gtctttcagg gcttcatcga cagtctgacg accgctggcg gcgttgatca
     1741 ccgcagtacg cacggcatac cagaaagcgg acatctgcgg gatgttcggc atgatttcac
     1801 ctttctgggc gttttccata gtggcggcca cacgtggatc tttcaccaac tcttcctcgt
     1861 aagacttcag cgctacggca cccagcggtt tgtctttatt aaccgcttcc agaccttcat
     1921 cagtcagcag atagttttcg aggaactctt ttgccagctc tttgttcgga ctggcggcgt
     1981 taatacctgc gctcagcacg ccaacgaacg gtttggatgg ttgacccttg aaggtcggca
     2041 gtaccgttac accataattc actttgctgg tgtcgatgtt ggaccatgcc cacgggccgt
     2101 tgatggtcat cgctgtttcg cctttattaa aggcagcttc tgcgatggag taatcggtgt
     2161 ctgcattcat gtgtttgttt ttaatcaggt caaccaggaa ggtcagaccc gctttcgcgc
     2221 cagcgttatc cacgcccacg tctttaatgt cgccatactt gaacgcataa cccccgtcag
     2281 cagcaatcag cggccaggtg aagtacggtt cttgcaggtt gaacatcagc gcgctcttac
     2341 ctttcgcttt cagttcttta tccagcgccg ggatctcttc ccaggttttt ggcgggttcg
     2401 gcagcagatc tttgttataa atcagcgata acgcttcaac agcgatcggg taagcaatca
     2461 gcttgccgtt gtaacgtacg gcatcccagg taaacggata cagcttgtcc tggaacgctt
     2521 tgtccggggt gatttcagcc aacaggccag attgagcgta gccaccaaag cggtcgtgtg
     2581 cccagaagat aatgtcaggg ccatcgccag ttgccgcaac ctgtgggaat ttctcttcca
     2641 gtttatccgg atgctcaacg gtgactttaa ttccggtatc tttctcgaat ttcttaccga
     2701 cttcagcgag accgttatag cctttatcgc cgttaatcca gattaccagt ttaccttctt
     2761 cgattttcat gctagccata tggctgccgc gcggcaccag gccgctgctg tgatgatgat
     2821 gatgatggct gctgcccata tgtatatctc cttcttaaag ttaaacaaaa ttatttctag
     2881 aggggaattg ttatccgctc acaattcccc tatagtgagt cgtattaatt tcgcgggatc
     2941 gagatctcga tcctctacgc cggacgcatc gtggccggca tcaccggcgc cacaggtgcg
     3001 gttgctggcg cctatatcgc cgacatcacc gatggggaag atcgggctcg ccacttcggg
     3061 ctcatgagcg cttgtttcgg cgtgggtatg gtggcaggcc ccgtggccgg gggactgttg
     3121 ggcgccatct ccttgcatgc accattcctt gcggcggcgg tgctcaacgg cctcaaccta
     3181 ctactgggct gcttcctaat gcaggagtcg cataagggag agcgtcgaga tcccggacac
     3241 catcgaatgg cgcaaaacct ttcgcggtat ggcatgatag cgcccggaag agagtcaatt
     3301 cagggtggtg aatgtgaaac cagtaacgtt atacgatgtc gcagagtatg ccggtgtctc
     3361 ttatcagacc gtttcccgcg tggtgaacca ggccagccac gtttctgcga aaacgcggga
     3421 aaaagtggaa gcggcgatgg cggagctgaa ttacattccc aaccgcgtgg cacaacaact
     3481 ggcgggcaaa cagtcgttgc tgattggcgt tgccacctcc agtctggccc tgcacgcgcc
     3541 gtcgcaaatt gtcgcggcga ttaaatctcg cgccgatcaa ctgggtgcca gcgtggtggt
     3601 gtcgatggta gaacgaagcg gcgtcgaagc ctgtaaagcg gcggtgcaca atcttctcgc
     3661 gcaacgcgtc agtgggctga tcattaacta tccgctggat gaccaggatg ccattgctgt
     3721 ggaagctgcc tgcactaatg ttccggcgtt atttcttgat gtctctgacc agacacccat
     3781 caacagtatt attttctccc atgaagacgg tacgcgactg ggcgtggagc atctggtcgc
     3841 attgggtcac cagcaaatcg cgctgttagc gggcccatta agttctgtct cggcgcgtct
     3901 gcgtctggct ggctggcata aatatctcac tcgcaatcaa attcagccga tagcggaacg
     3961 ggaaggcgac tggagtgcca tgtccggttt tcaacaaacc atgcaaatgc tgaatgaggg
     4021 catcgttccc actgcgatgc tggttgccaa cgatcagatg gcgctgggcg caatgcgcgc
     4081 cattaccgag tccgggctgc gcgttggtgc ggatatctcg gtagtgggat acgacgatac
     4141 cgaagacagc tcatgttata tcccgccgtt aaccaccatc aaacaggatt ttcgcctgct
     4201 ggggcaaacc agcgtggacc gcttgctgca actctctcag ggccaggcgg tgaagggcaa
     4261 tcagctgttg cccgtctcac tggtgaaaag aaaaaccacc ctggcgccca atacgcaaac
     4321 cgcctctccc cgcgcgttgg ccgattcatt aatgcagctg gcacgacagg tttcccgact
     4381 ggaaagcggg cagtgagcgc aacgcaatta atgtaagtta gctcactcat taggcaccgg
     4441 gatctcgacc gatgcccttg agagccttca acccagtcag ctccttccgg tgggcgcggg
     4501 gcatgactat cgtcgccgca cttatgactg tcttctttat catgcaactc gtaggacagg
     4561 tgccggcagc gctctgggtc attttcggcg aggaccgctt tcgctggagc gcgacgatga
     4621 tcggcctgtc gcttgcggta ttcggaatct tgcacgccct cgctcaagcc ttcgtcactg
     4681 gtcccgccac caaacgtttc ggcgagaagc aggccattat cgccggcatg gcggccccac
     4741 gggtgcgcat gatcgtgctc ctgtcgttga ggacccggct aggctggcgg ggttgcctta
     4801 ctggttagca gaatgaatca ccgatacgcg agcgaacgtg aagcgactgc tgctgcaaaa
     4861 cgtctgcgac ctgagcaaca acatgaatgg tcttcggttt ccgtgtttcg taaagtctgg
     4921 aaacgcggaa gtcagcgccc tgcaccatta tgttccggat ctgcatcgca ggatgctgct
     4981 ggctaccctg tggaacacct acatctgtat taacgaagcg ctggcattga ccctgagtga
     5041 tttttctctg gtcccgccgc atccataccg ccagttgttt accctcacaa cgttccagta
     5101 accgggcatg ttcatcatca gtaacccgta tcgtgagcat cctctctcgt ttcatcggta
     5161 tcattacccc catgaacaga aatccccctt acacggaggc atcagtgacc aaacaggaaa
     5221 aaaccgccct taacatggcc cgctttatca gaagccagac attaacgctt ctggagaaac
     5281 tcaacgagct ggacgcggat gaacaggcag acatctgtga atcgcttcac gaccacgctg
     5341 atgagcttta ccgcagctgc ctcgcgcgtt tcggtgatga cggtgaaaac ctctgacaca
     5401 tgcagctccc ggagacggtc acagcttgtc tgtaagcgga tgccgggagc agacaagccc
     5461 gtcagggcgc gtcagcgggt gttggcgggt gtcggggcgc agccatgacc cagtcacgta
     5521 gcgatagcgg agtgtatact ggcttaacta tgcggcatca gagcagattg tactgagagt
     5581 gcaccatata tgcggtgtga aataccgcac agatgcgtaa ggagaaaata ccgcatcagg
     5641 cgctcttccg cttcctcgct cactgactcg ctgcgctcgg tcgttcggct gcggcgagcg
     5701 gtatcagctc actcaaaggc ggtaatacgg ttatccacag aatcagggga taacgcagga
     5761 aagaacatgt gagcaaaagg ccagcaaaag gccaggaacc gtaaaaaggc cgcgttgctg
     5821 gcgtttttcc ataggctccg cccccctgac gagcatcaca aaaatcgacg ctcaagtcag
     5881 aggtggcgaa acccgacagg actataaaga taccaggcgt ttccccctgg aagctccctc
     5941 gtgcgctctc ctgttccgac cctgccgctt accggatacc tgtccgcctt tctcccttcg
     6001 ggaagcgtgg cgctttctca tagctcacgc tgtaggtatc tcagttcggt gtaggtcgtt
     6061 cgctccaagc tgggctgtgt gcacgaaccc cccgttcagc ccgaccgctg cgccttatcc
     6121 ggtaactatc gtcttgagtc caacccggta agacacgact tatcgccact ggcagcagcc
     6181 actggtaaca ggattagcag agcgaggtat gtaggcggtg ctacagagtt cttgaagtgg
     6241 tggcctaact acggctacac tagaaggaca gtatttggta tctgcgctct gctgaagcca
     6301 gttaccttcg gaaaaagagt tggtagctct tgatccggca aacaaaccac cgctggtagc
     6361 ggtggttttt ttgtttgcaa gcagcagatt acgcgcagaa aaaaaggatc tcaagaagat
     6421 cctttgatct tttctacggg gtctgacgct cagtggaacg aaaactcacg ttaagggatt
     6481 ttggtcatga gattatcaaa aaggatcttc acctagatcc ttttaaatta aaaatgaagt
     6541 tttaaatcaa tctaaagtat atatgagtaa acttggtctg acagttacca atgcttaatc
     6601 agtgaggcac ctatctcagc gatctgtcta tttcgttcat ccatagttgc ctgactcccc
     6661 gtcgtgtaga taactacgat acgggagggc ttaccatctg gccccagtgc tgcaatgata
     6721 ccgcgagacc cacgctcacc ggctccagat ttatcagcaa taaaccagcc agccggaagg
     6781 gccgagcgca gaagtggtcc tgcaacttta tccgcctcca tccagtctat taattgttgc
     6841 cgggaagcta gagtaagtag ttcgccagtt aatagtttgc gcaacgttgt tgccattgct
     6901 gcaggcatcg tggtgtcacg ctcgtcgttt ggtatggctt cattcagctc cggttcccaa
     6961 cgatcaaggc gagttacatg atcccccatg ttgtgcaaaa aagcggttag ctccttcggt
     7021 cctccgatcg ttgtcagaag taagttggcc gcagtgttat cactcatggt tatggcagca
     7081 ctgcataatt ctcttactgt catgccatcc gtaagatgct tttctgtgac tggtgagtac
     7141 tcaaccaagt cattctgaga atagtgtatg cggcgaccga gttgctcttg cccggcgtca
     7201 atacgggata ataccgcgcc acatagcaga actttaaaag tgctcatcat tggaaaacgt
     7261 tcttcggggc gaaaactctc aaggatctta ccgctgttga gatccagttc gatgtaaccc
     7321 actcgtgcac ccaactgatc ttcagcatct tttactttca ccagcgtttc tgggtgagca
     7381 aaaacaggaa ggcaaaatgc cgcaaaaaag ggaataaggg cgacacggaa atgttgaata
     7441 ctcatactct tcctttttca atattattga agcatttatc agggttattg tctcatgagc
     7501 ggatacatat ttgaatgtat ttagaaaaat aaacaaatag gggttccgcg cacatttccc
     7561 cgaaaagtgc cacctgaaat tgtaaacgtt aatattttgt taaaattcgc gttaaatttt
     7621 tgttaaatca gctcattttt taaccaatag gccgaaatcg gcaaaatccc ttataaatca
     7681 aaagaataga ccgagatagg gttgagtgtt gttccagttt ggaacaagag tccactatta
     7741 aagaacgtgg actccaacgt caaaggnnnn nnnnnnnnnn nnnnnnnnnn nnnnnnnnnn
     7801 nnnnnnnnnn nnnnntnnnn nnnnnnnnnn nnnnnnnnnn nnnnnnnnnn nnnnnnnnnn
     7861 nnnnnnnnnn nnnnnnnnnn nnnnnnnnnn nnnnnnnnnn nnnnnnngnn nnnnnnnnnn
     7921 nnnnnnnnnn nnnnnnnnnn nnnnnnnnnn nnnnnnnnnn nnnnnnnnnn nnnnnnnnnn
     7981 nnnnnnnnnn nnnnnnnnnn nnnnnnnnnn nnnnnnnnnn nnnnnnnnnn nncccattcg
     8041 cca
//
