Features (pLannotate 1.2.2; 22 found; start..end, strand, type, name):
      1..19      +  promoter       T7 promoter: promoter for bacteriophage T7 RNA polymerase
     20..44      +  protein_bind   lac operator: The lac repressor binds to the lac operator to inhibit transcription in E. coli. This inhibition can be relieved by adding lactose or isopropyl-β-D-thiogalactopyranoside (IPTG). lac repressor encoded by lacI
     59..81      +  RBS            RBS: efficient ribosome binding site from bacteriophage T7 gene 10 (Olins and Rangwala, 1989)
    101..117     +  CDS            capTEV™ (fragment): composite tag for in vivo biotinylation, TEV protease cleavage, and 6xHis tagging
    128..145     +  CDS            thrombin site: thrombin recognition and cleavage site
    158..1245    +  CDS            MBP (fragment): maltose binding protein from E. coli; malE (mutated); This version of the gene does not encode a signal sequence, so MBP will remain in the cytosol.
   1295..2368    +  CDS            MBP: maltose binding protein from E. coli; malE (mutated); This version of the gene does not encode a signal sequence, so MBP will remain in the cytosol.
   2771..2788    +  CDS            9xHis (fragment): 9xHis affinity tag
   2798..2847    +  CDS            SET1 (fragment): solubility-enhancement tag derived from T7 phage gene 10B
   2855..2902    +  terminator     T7 terminator: transcription terminator for bacteriophage T7 RNA polymerase
   2939..3367    +  rep_origin     f1 ori (sequence partly withheld): f1 bacteriophage origin of replication; arrow indicates direction of (+) strand synthesis
   3420..3524    +  promoter       AmpR promoter: bla
   3525..4385    +  CDS            AmpR: β-lactamase; bla; confers resistance to ampicillin, carbenicillin, and related antibiotics
   4556..5144    +  rep_origin     ori: high-copy-number ColE1/pMB1/pBR322/pUC origin of replication
   5330..5469    -  misc_feature   bom: basis of mobility region from pBR322
   5571..5762    -  CDS            rop: Rop protein, which maintains plasmids at low copy number; rop
   5779..6159    +  CDS            YPB1_ECOLX: Protein predicted: Swiss-Prot protein existence level 4. From Escherichia coli.
   6231..6522    -  CDS            TcR (fragment): tetracycline efflux protein; tet; confers resistance to tetracycline
   6537..6558    -  protein_bind   CAP binding site: CAP binding activates transcription in the presence of cAMP. E. coli catabolite activator protein
   6571..7652    -  CDS            lacI: lac repressor; lacI; The lac repressor binds to the lac operator to inhibit transcription in E. coli. This inhibition can be relieved by adding lactose or isopropyl-β-D-thiogalactopyranoside (IPTG).
   7653..7730    -  promoter       lacI promoter: lacI
   7738..8017    -  CDS            TcR (fragment): tetracycline efflux protein; tet; confers resistance to tetracycline
>Addgene plasmid #72327 | pET21 MBPx-SpyCatcher | addgene full sequence | sequence record 434061 | Addgene NGS Result
TAATACGACTCACTATAGGGGAATTGTGAGCGGATAACAATTCCCCTCTAGAAATAATTTTGTTTAACTT
TAAGAAGGAGATATACATATGGGCAGCAGCCATCATCATCATCATCACAGCAGCGGCCTGGTGCCGCGCG
GCAGCCATATGGCTAGCATGAAAATCGAAGAAGGTAAACTGGTAATCTGGATTAACGGCGATAAAGGCTA
TAACGGTCTCGCTGAAGTCGGTAAGAAATTCGAGAAAGATACCGGAATTAAAGTCACCGTTGAGCATCCG
GATAAACTGGAAGAGAAATTCCCACAGGTTGCGGCAACTGGCGATGGCCCTGACATTATCTTCTGGGCAC
ACGACCGCTTTGGTGGCTACGCTCAATCTGGCCTGTTGGCTGAAATCACCCCGGACAAAGCGTTCCAGGA
CAAGCTGTATCCGTTTACCTGGGATGCCGTACGTTACAACGGCAAGCTGATTGCTTACCCGATCGCTGTT
GAAGCGTTATCGCTGATTTATAACAAAGATCTGCTGCCGAACCCGCCAAAAACCTGGGAAGAGATCCCGG
CGCTGGATAAAGAACTGAAAGCGAAAGGTAAGAGCGCGCTGATGTTCAACCTGCAAGAACCGTACTTCAC
CTGGCCGCTGATTGCTGCTGACGGGGGTTATGCGTTCAAGTATGGCGACATTAAAGACGTGGGCGTGGAT
AACGCTGGCGCGAAAGCGGGTCTGACCTTCCTGGTTGACCTGATTAAAAACAAACACATGAATGCAGACA
CCGATTACTCCATCGCAGAAGCTGCCTTTAATAAAGGCGAAACAGCGATGACCATCAACGGCCCGTGGGC
ATGGTCCAACATCGACACCAGCAAAGTGAATTATGGTGTAACGGTACTGCCGACCTTCAAGGGTCAACCA
TCCAAACCGTTCGTTGGCGTGCTGAGCGCAGGTATTAACGCCGCCAGTCCGAACAAAGAGCTGGCAAAAG
AGTTCCTCGAAAACTATCTGCTGACTGATGAAGGTCTGGAAGCGGTTAATAAAGACAAACCGCTGGGTGC
CGTAGCGCTGAAGTCTTACGAGGAAGAGTTGGTGAAAGATCCACGTGTGGCCGCCACTATGGAAAACGCC
CAGAAAGGTGAAATCATGCCGAACATCCCGCAGATGTCCGCTTTCTGGTATGCCGTGCGTACTGCGGTGA
TCAACGCCGCCAGCGGTCGTCAGACTGTCGATGAAGCCCTGAAAGACGCGCAGACGAATTCTAGTTCCGG
CGGATCCGGAGGTGGATCCGGAAAGATAGAGGAGGGTAAACTGGTAATCTGGATTAACGGCGATAAAGGC
TATAACGGTCTCGCTGAAGTCGGTAAGAAATTCGAGAAAGATACCGGAATTAAAGTCACCGTTGAGCATC
CGGATAAACTGGAAGAGAAATTCCCACAGGTTGCGGCAACTGGCGATGGCCCTGACATTATCTTCTGGGC
ACACGACCGCTTTGGTGGCTACGCTCAATCTGGCCTGTTGGCTGAAATCACCCCGGACAAAGCGTTCCAG
GACAAGCTGTATCCGTTTACCTGGGATGCCGTACGTTACAACGGCAAGCTGATTGCTTACCCGATCGCTG
TTGAAGCGTTATCGCTGATTTATAACAAAGATCTGCTGCCGAACCCGCCAAAAACCTGGGAAGAGATCCC
GGCGCTGGATAAAGAACTGAAAGCGAAAGGTAAGAGCGCGCTGATGTTCAACCTGCAAGAACCGTACTTC
ACCTGGCCGCTGATTGCTGCTGACGGGGGTTATGCGTTCAAGTATGGCGACATTAAAGACGTGGGCGTGG
ATAACGCTGGCGCGAAAGCGGGTCTGACCTTCCTGGTTGACCTGATTAAAAACAAACACATGAATGCAGA
CACCGATTACTCCATCGCAGAAGCTGCCTTTAATAAAGGCGAAACAGCGATGACCATCAACGGCCCGTGG
GCATGGTCCAACATCGACACCAGCAAAGTGAATTATGGTGTAACGGTACTGCCGACCTTCAAGGGTCAAC
CATCCAAACCGTTCGTTGGCGTGCTGAGCGCAGGTATTAACGCCGCCAGTCCGAACAAAGAGCTGGCAAA
AGAGTTCCTCGAAAACTATCTGCTGACTGATGAAGGTCTGGAAGCGGTTAATAAAGACAAACCGCTGGGT
GCCGTAGCGCTGAAGTCTTACGAGGAAGAGTTGGTGAAAGATCCACGTGTGGCCGCCACTATGGAAAACG
CCCAGAAAGGTGAAATCATGCCGAACATCCCGCAGATGTCCGCTTTCTGGTATGCCGTGCGTACTGCGGT
GATCAACGCCGCCAGCGGTCGTCAGACTGTCGATGAAGCCCTGAAAGACGCGCAGACTAATTCGAGCTCG
GGTTCGGGCGGTAGTGGTGCCATGGTTGATACCTTATCAGGTTTATCAAGTGAGCAAGGTCAGTCCGGTG
ATATGACAATTGAAGAAGATAGTGCTACCCATATTAAATTCTCAAAACGTGATGAGGACGGCAAAGAGTT
AGCTGGTGCAACTATGGAGTTGCGTGATTCATCTGGTAAAACTATTAGTACATGGATTTCAGATGGACAA
GTGAAAGATTTCTACCTGTATCCAGGAAAATATACATTTGTCGAAACCGCAGCACCAGACGGTTATGAGG
TAGCAACTGCTATTACCTTTACAGTTAATGAGCAAGGTCAGGTTACTGTAAATGGCAAAGCAACTAAAGG
TGACGCTCATATTTAATAGAAGCTTGCGGCCGCACTCGAGCACCACCACCACCACCACTGAGATCCGGCT
GCTAACAAAGCCCGAAAGGAAGCTGAGTTGGCTGCTGCCACCGCTGAGCAATAACTAGCATAACCCCTTG
GGGCCTCTAAACGGGTCTTGAGGGGTTTTTTGCTGAAAGGAGGAACTATATCCGGATTGGCGAATGGG
[124 nt withheld, positions 2939-3062]
C
[91 nt withheld, positions 3064-3154]
A
[49 nt withheld, positions 3156-3204]
CCTTTGACGTTGGAGTCCACGTTCTTTAATAGTGGACTCTTGTTCCAAACTGGAACAACACTCAACCCTA
TCTCGGTCTATTCTTTTGATTTATAAGGGATTTTGCCGATTTCGGCCTATTGGTTAAAAAATGAGCTGAT
TTAACAAAAATTTAACGCGAATTTTAACAAAATATTAACGCTTACAATTTAGGTGGCACTTTTCGGGGAA
ATGTGCGCGGAACCCCTATTTGTTTATTTTTCTAAATACATTCAAATATGTATCCGCTCATGAGACAATA
ACCCTGATAAATGCTTCAATAATATTGAAAAAGGAAGAGTATGAGTATTCAACATTTCCGTGTCGCCCTT
ATTCCCTTTTTTGCGGCATTTTGCCTTCCTGTTTTTGCTCACCCAGAAACGCTGGTGAAAGTAAAAGATG
CTGAAGATCAGTTGGGTGCACGAGTGGGTTACATCGAACTGGATCTCAACAGCGGTAAGATCCTTGAGAG
TTTTCGCCCCGAAGAACGTTTTCCAATGATGAGCACTTTTAAAGTTCTGCTATGTGGCGCGGTATTATCC
CGTATTGACGCCGGGCAAGAGCAACTCGGTCGCCGCATACACTATTCTCAGAATGACTTGGTTGAGTACT
CACCAGTCACAGAAAAGCATCTTACGGATGGCATGACAGTAAGAGAATTATGCAGTGCTGCCATAACCAT
GAGTGATAACACTGCGGCCAACTTACTTCTGACAACGATCGGAGGACCGAAGGAGCTAACCGCTTTTTTG
CACAACATGGGGGATCATGTAACTCGCCTTGATCGTTGGGAACCGGAGCTGAATGAAGCCATACCAAACG
ACGAGCGTGACACCACGATGCCTGCAGCAATGGCAACAACGTTGCGCAAACTATTAACTGGCGAACTACT
TACTCTAGCTTCCCGGCAACAATTAATAGACTGGATGGAGGCGGATAAAGTTGCAGGACCACTTCTGCGC
TCGGCCCTTCCGGCTGGCTGGTTTATTGCTGATAAATCTGGAGCCGGTGAGCGTGGGTCTCGCGGTATCA
TTGCAGCACTGGGGCCAGATGGTAAGCCCTCCCGTATCGTAGTTATCTACACGACGGGGAGTCAGGCAAC
TATGGATGAACGAAATAGACAGATCGCTGAGATAGGTGCCTCACTGATTAAGCATTGGTAACTGTCAGAC
CAAGTTTACTCATATATACTTTAGATTGATTTAAAACTTCATTTTTAATTTAAAAGGATCTAGGTGAAGA
TCCTTTTTGATAATCTCATGACCAAAATCCCTTAACGTGAGTTTTCGTTCCACTGAGCGTCAGACCCCGT
AGAAAAGATCAAAGGATCTTCTTGAGATCCTTTTTTTCTGCGCGTAATCTGCTGCTTGCAAACAAAAAAA
CCACCGCTACCAGCGGTGGTTTGTTTGCCGGATCAAGAGCTACCAACTCTTTTTCCGAAGGTAACTGGCT
TCAGCAGAGCGCAGATACCAAATACTGTCCTTCTAGTGTAGCCGTAGTTAGGCCACCACTTCAAGAACTC
TGTAGCACCGCCTACATACCTCGCTCTGCTAATCCTGTTACCAGTGGCTGCTGCCAGTGGCGATAAGTCG
TGTCTTACCGGGTTGGACTCAAGACGATAGTTACCGGATAAGGCGCAGCGGTCGGGCTGAACGGGGGGTT
CGTGCACACAGCCCAGCTTGGAGCGAACGACCTACACCGAACTGAGATACCTACAGCGTGAGCTATGAGA
AAGCGCCACGCTTCCCGAAGGGAGAAAGGCGGACAGGTATCCGGTAAGCGGCAGGGTCGGAACAGGAGAG
CGCACGAGGGAGCTTCCAGGGGGAAACGCCTGGTATCTTTATAGTCCTGTCGGGTTTCGCCACCTCTGAC
TTGAGCGTCGATTTTTGTGATGCTCGTCAGGGGGGCGGAGCCTATGGAAAAACGCCAGCAACGCGGCCTT
TTTACGGTTCCTGGCCTTTTGCTGGCCTTTTGCTCACATGTTCTTTCCTGCGTTATCCCCTGATTCTGTG
GATAACCGTATTACCGCCTTTGAGTGAGCTGATACCGCTCGCCGCAGCCGAACGACCGAGCGCAGCGAGT
CAGTGAGCGAGGAAGCGGAAGAGCGCCTGATGCGGTATTTTCTCCTTACGCATCTGTGCGGTATTTCACA
CCGCAATGGTGCACTCTCAGTACAATCTGCTCTGATGCCGCATAGTTAAGCCAGTATACACTCCGCTATC
GCTACGTGACTGGGTCATGGCTGCGCCCCGACACCCGCCAACACCCGCTGACGCGCCCTGACGGGCTTGT
CTGCTCCCGGCATCCGCTTACAGACAAGCTGTGACCGTCTCCGGGAGCTGCATGTGTCAGAGGTTTTCAC
CGTCATCACCGAAACGCGCGAGGCAGCTGCGGTAAAGCTCATCAGCGTGGTCGTGAAGCGATTCACAGAT
GTCTGCCTGTTCATCCGCGTCCAGCTCGTTGAGTTTCTCCAGAAGCGTTAATGTCTGGCTTCTGATAAAG
CGGGCCATGTTAAGGGCGGTTTTTTCCTGTTTGGTCACTGATGCCTCCGTGTAAGGGGGATTTCTGTTCA
TGGGGGTAATGATACCGATGAAACGAGAGAGGATGCTCACGATACGGGTTACTGATGATGAACATGCCCG
GTTACTGGAACGTTGTGAGGGTAAACAACTGGCGGTATGGATGCGGCGGGACCAGAGAAAAATCACACAG
GGTCAATGCCAGCGCTTCGTTAATACAGATGTAGGTGTTCCACAGGGTAGCCAGCAGCATCCTGCGATGC
AGATCCGGAACATAATGGTGCAGGGCGCTGACTTCCGCGTTTCCAGACTTTACGAAACACGGAAACCGAA
GACCATTCATGTTGTTGCTCAGGTCGCAGACGTTTTGCAGCAGCAGTCGCTTCACGTTCGCTCGCGTATC
GGTGATTCATTCTGCTAACCAGTAAGGCAACCCCGCCAGCCTAGCCGGGTCCTCAACGACAGGAGCACGA
TCATGCGCACCCGTGGGGCCGCCATGCCGGCGATAATGGCCTGCTTCTCGCCGAAACGTTTGGTGGCGGG
ACCAGTGACGAAGGCTTGAGCGAGGGCGTGCAAGATTCCGAATACCGCAAGCGACAGGCCGATCATCGTC
GCGCTCCAGCGAAAGCGGTCCTCGCCGAAAATGACCCAGAGCGCTGCCGGCACCTGTCCTACGAGTTGCA
TGATAAAGAAGACAGTCATAAGTGCGGCGACGATAGTCATGCCCCGCGCCCACCGGAAGGAGCTGACTGG
GTTGAAGGCTCTCAAGGGCATCGGTCGAGATCCCGGTGCCTAATGAGTGAGCTAACTTACATTAATTGCG
TTGCGCTCACTGCCCGCTTTCCAGTCGGGAAACCTGTCGTGCCAGCTGCATTAATGAATCGGCCAACGCG
CGGGGAGAGGCGGTTTGCGTATTGGGCGCCAGGGTGGTTTTTCTTTTCACCAGTGAGACGGGCAACAGCT
GATTGCCCTTCACCGCCTGGCCCTGAGAGAGTTGCAGCAAGCGGTCCACGCTGGTTTGCCCCAGCAGGCG
AAATCCTGTTTGATGGTGGTTAACGGCGGGATATAACATGAGCTGTCTTCGGTATCGTCGTATCCCACTA
CCGAGATATCCGCACCAACGCGCAGCCCGGACTCGGTAATGGCGCGCATTGCGCCCAGCGCCATCTGATC
GTTGGCAACCAGCATCGCAGTGGGAACGATGCCCTCATTCAGCATTTGCATGGTTTGTTGAAAACCGGAC
ATGGCACTCCAGTCGCCTTCCCGTTCCGCTATCGGCTGAATTTGATTGCGAGTGAGATATTTATGCCAGC
CAGCCAGACGCAGACGCGCCGAGACAGAACTTAATGGGCCCGCTAACAGCGCGATTTGCTGGTGACCCAA
TGCGACCAGATGCTCCACGCCCAGTCGCGTACCGTCTTCATGGGAGAAAATAATACTGTTGATGGGTGTC
TGGTCAGAGACATCAAGAAATAACGCCGGAACATTAGTGCAGGCAGCTTCCACAGCAATGGCATCCTGGT
CATCCAGCGGATAGTTAATGATCAGCCCACTGACGCGTTGCGCGAGAAGATTGTGCACCGCCGCTTTACA
GGCTTCGACGCCGCTTCGTTCTACCATCGACACCACCACGCTGGCACCCAGTTGATCGGCGCGAGATTTA
ATCGCCGCGACAATTTGCGACGGCGCGTGCAGGGCCAGACTGGAGGTGGCAACGCCAATCAGCAACGACT
GTTTGCCCGCCAGTTGTTGTGCCACGCGGTTGGGAATGTAATTCAGCTCCGCCATCGCCGCTTCCACTTT
TTCCCGCGTTTTCGCAGAAACGTGGCTGGCCTGGTTCACCACGCGGGAAACGGTCTGATAAGAGACACCG
GCATACTCTGCGACATCGTATAACGTTACTGGTTTCACATTCACCACCCTGAATTGACTCTCTTCCGGGC
GCTATCATGCCATACCGCGAAAGGTTTTGCGCCATTCGATGGTGTCCGGGATCTCGACGCTCTCCCTTAT
GCGACTCCTGCATTAGGAAGCAGCCCAGTAGTAGGTTGAGGCCGTTGAGCACCGCCGCCGCAAGGAATGG
TGCATGCAAGGAGATGGCGCCCAACAGTCCCCCGGCCACGGGGCCTGCCACCATACCCACGCCGAAACAA
GCGCTCATGAGCCCGAAGTGGCGAGCCCGATCTTCCCCATCGGTGATGTCGGCGATATAGGCGCCAGCAA
CCGCACCTGTGGCGCCGGTGATGCCGGCCACGATGCGTCCGGCGTAGAGGATCGAGATCTCGATCCCGCG
AAAT
