LOCUS       Exported 2661 bp ds-DNA linear SYN 25-MAY-2021
DEFINITION  Bacterial expression of tandem high affinity maltose binding protein
            domains linked to SpyCatcher, for solid-phase polyprotein
            synthesis..
ACCESSION   .
VERSION     .
KEYWORDS    pET21 MBPx-SpyCatcher
SOURCE      synthetic DNA construct
  ORGANISM  synthetic DNA construct
REFERENCE   1 (bases 1 to 2661)
  AUTHORS   Veggiani G, Nakamura T, Brenner MD, Gayet RV, Yan J, Robinson CV,
            Howarth M
  TITLE     Programmable polyproteams built using twin peptide superglues.
  JOURNAL   Proc Natl Acad Sci U S A. 2016 Jan 19. pii: 201519214.
  PUBMED    26787909
REFERENCE   2 (bases 1 to 2661)
  AUTHORS   .
  TITLE     Direct Submission
  JOURNAL   Exported May 25, 2021 from SnapGene Server 1.1.58
            http://www.snapgene.com
FEATURES             Location/Qualifiers
     source          1..2661
                     /organism="synthetic DNA construct"
                     /mol_type="other DNA"
     CDS             13..30
                     /codon_start=1
                     /product="6xHis affinity tag"
                     /label=6xHis
                     /translation="HHHHHH"
     CDS             40..57
                     /codon_start=1
                     /product="thrombin recognition and cleavage site"
                     /label=thrombin site
                     /translation="LVPRGS"
ORIGIN
        1 atgggcagca gccatcatca tcatcatcac agcagcggcc tggtgccgcg cggcagccat
       61 atggctagca tgaaaatcga agaaggtaaa ctggtaatct ggattaacgg cgataaaggc
      121 tataacggtc tcgctgaagt cggtaagaaa ttcgagaaag ataccggaat taaagtcacc
      181 gttgagcatc cggataaact ggaagagaaa ttcccacagg ttgcggcaac tggcgatggc
      241 cctgacatta tcttctgggc acacgaccgc tttggtggct acgctcaatc tggcctgttg
      301 gctgaaatca ccccggacaa agcgttccag gacaagctgt atccgtttac ctgggatgcc
      361 gtacgttaca acggcaagct gattgcttac ccgatcgctg ttgaagcgtt atcgctgatt
      421 tataacaaag atctgctgcc gaacccgcca aaaacctggg aagagatccc ggcgctggat
      481 aaagaactga aagcgaaagg taagagcgcg ctgatgttca acctgcaaga accgtacttc
      541 acctggccgc tgattgctgc tgacgggggt tatgcgttca agtatggcga cattaaagac
      601 gtgggcgtgg ataacgctgg cgcgaaagcg ggtctgacct tcctggttga cctgattaaa
      661 aacaaacaca tgaatgcaga caccgattac tccatcgcag aagctgcctt taataaaggc
      721 gaaacagcga tgaccatcaa cggcccgtgg gcatggtcca acatcgacac cagcaaagtg
      781 aattatggtg taacggtact gccgaccttc aagggtcaac catccaaacc gttcgttggc
      841 gtgctgagcg caggtattaa cgccgccagt ccgaacaaag agctggcaaa agagttcctc
      901 gaaaactatc tgctgactga tgaaggtctg gaagcggtta ataaagacaa accgctgggt
      961 gccgtagcgc tgaagtctta cgaggaagag ttggtgaaag atccacgtgt ggccgccact
     1021 atggaaaacg cccagaaagg tgaaatcatg ccgaacatcc cgcagatgtc cgctttctgg
     1081 tatgccgtgc gtactgcggt gatcaacgcc gccagcggtc gtcagactgt cgatgaagcc
     1141 ctgaaagacg cgcagacgaa ttctagttcc ggcggatccg gaggtggatc cggaaagata
     1201 gaggagggta aactggtaat ctggattaac ggcgataaag gctataacgg tctcgctgaa
     1261 gtcggtaaga aattcgagaa agataccgga attaaagtca ccgttgagca tccggataaa
     1321 ctggaagaga aattcccaca ggttgcggca actggcgatg gccctgacat tatcttctgg
     1381 gcacacgacc gctttggtgg ctacgctcaa tctggcctgt tggctgaaat caccccggac
     1441 aaagcgttcc aggacaagct gtatccgttt acctgggatg ccgtacgtta caacggcaag
     1501 ctgattgctt acccgatcgc tgttgaagcg ttatcgctga tttataacaa agatctgctg
     1561 ccgaacccgc caaaaacctg ggaagagatc ccggcgctgg ataaagaact gaaagcgaaa
     1621 ggtaagagcg cgctgatgtt caacctgcaa gaaccgtact tcacctggcc gctgattgct
     1681 gctgacgggg gttatgcgtt caagtatggc gacattaaag acgtgggcgt ggataacgct
     1741 ggcgcgaaag cgggtctgac cttcctggtt gacctgatta aaaacaaaca catgaatgca
     1801 gacaccgatt actccatcgc agaagctgcc tttaataaag gcgaaacagc gatgaccatc
     1861 aacggcccgt gggcatggtc caacatcgac accagcaaag tgaattatgg tgtaacggta
     1921 ctgccgacct tcaagggtca accatccaaa ccgttcgttg gcgtgctgag cgcaggtatt
     1981 aacgccgcca gtccgaacaa agagctggca aaagagttcc tcgaaaacta tctgctgact
     2041 gatgaaggtc tggaagcggt taataaagac aaaccgctgg gtgccgtagc gctgaagtct
     2101 tacgaggaag agttggtgaa agatccacgt gtggccgcca ctatggaaaa cgcccagaaa
     2161 ggtgaaatca tgccgaacat cccgcagatg tccgctttct ggtatgccgt gcgtactgcg
     2221 gtgatcaacg ccgccagcgg tcgtcagact gtcgatgaag ccctgaaaga cgcgcagact
     2281 aattcgagct cgggttcggg cggtagtggt gccatggttg ataccttatc aggtttatca
     2341 agtgagcaag gtcagtccgg tgatatgaca attgaagaag atagtgctac ccatattaaa
     2401 ttctcaaaac gtgatgagga cggcaaagag ttagctggtg caactatgga gttgcgtgat
     2461 tcatctggta aaactattag tacatggatt tcagatggac aagtgaaaga tttctacctg
     2521 tatccaggaa aatatacatt tgtcgaaacc gcagcaccag acggttatga ggtagcaact
     2581 gctattacct ttacagttaa tgagcaaggt caggttactg taaatggcaa agcaactaaa
     2641 ggtgacgctc atatttaata g
//
