>Addgene plasmid #72327 | pET21 MBPx-SpyCatcher | addgene partial sequence | sequence record 137260 | T7 5'-TAATACGACTCACTATAGGG-3'
ACTTTAAGAAGGAGATATACATATGGGCAGCAGCCATCATCATCATCATCACAGCAGCGGCCTGGTGCCG
CGCGGCAGCCATATGGCTAGCATGAAAATCGAAGAAGGTAAACTGGTAATCTGGATTAACGGCGATAAAG
GCTATAACGGTCTCGCTGAAGTCGGTAAGAAATTCGAGAAAGATACCGGAATTAAAGTCACCGTTGAGCA
TCCGGATAAACTGGAAGAGAAATTCCCACAGGTTGCGGCAACTGGCGATGGCCCTGACATTATCTTCTGG
GCACACGACCGCTTTGGTGGCTACGCTCAATCTGGCCTGTTGGCTGAAATCACCCCGGACAAAGCGTTCC
AGGACAAGCTGTATCCGTTTACCTGGGATGCCGTACGTTACAACGGCAAGCTGATTGCTTACCCGATCGC
TGTTGAAGCGTTATCGCTGATTTATAACAAAGATCTGCTGCCGAACCCGCCAAAAACCTGGGAAGAGATC
CCGGCGCTGGATAAAGAACTGAAAGCGAAAGGTAAGAGCGCGCTGATGTTCAACCTGCAAGAACCGTACT
TCACCTGGCCGCTGATTGCTGCTGACGGGGGTTATGCGTTCAAGTATGGCGACATTAAAGACGTGGGCGT
GGATAACGCTGGCGCGAAAGCGGGTCTGACCTTCCTGGTTGACCTGATTAAAAACAAACACATGAATGCA
GACACCGATTACTCCATCGCAGAAGCTGCCTTTAATAAAGGCGAAACAGCGATGACCATCAACGGCCCGT
GGGCATGGTCCAACATCGACACCAGCAAAGTGAATTATGGTGTAACGGTACTGCCGACCTTCAAGGGTCA
ACCATCCAAACCGTTCGTTGGCGTGCTGAGCGCA
