>Addgene plasmid #72327 | pET21 MBPx-SpyCatcher | addgene partial sequence | sequence record 138385 | F1ori-R 5'-AGGGAAGAAAGCGAAAGGAG-3'
CAAGACCCGTTTAGAGGCCCCAAGGGGTTATGCTAGTTATTGCTCAGCGGTGGCAGCAGCCAACTCAGCT
TCCTTTCGGGCTTTGTTAGCAGCCGGATCTCAGTGGTGGTGGTGGTGGTGCTCGAGTGCGGCCGCAAGCT
TCTATTAAATATGAGCGTCACCTTTAGTTGCTTTGCCATTTACAGTAACCTGACCTTGCTCATTAACTGT
AAAGGTAATAGCAGTTGCTACCTCATAACCGTCTGGTGCTGCGGTTTCGACAAATGTATATTTTCCTGGA
TACAGGTAGAAATCTTTCACTTGTCCATCTGAAATCCATGTACTAATAGTTTTACCAGATGAATCACGCA
ACTCCATAGTTGCACCAGCTAACTCTTTGCCGTCCTCATCACGTTTTGAGAATTTAATATGGGTAGCACT
ATCTTCTTCAATTGTCATATCACCGGACTGACCTTGCTCACTTGATAAACCTGATAAGGTATCAACCATG
GCACCACTACCGCCCGAACCCGAGCTCGAATTAGTCTGCGCGTCTTTCAGGGCTTCATCGACAGTCTGAC
GACCGCTGGCGGCGTTGATCACCGCAGTACGCACGGCATACCAGAAAGCGGACATCTGCGGGATGTTCGG
CATGATTTCACCTTTCTGGGCGTTTTCCATAGTGGCGGCCACACGTGGATCTTTCACCAACTCTTCCTCG
TAAGACTTCAGCGCTACGGCACCCAGCGGTTTGTCTTTATTAACCGCTTCCAGACCTTCATCAGTCAGCA
GATAGTTTTCGAGGAACTCTTTTGCCAGCTCTTTGTTCGGACTGGCGGCGTTAATACCTGCGCTCAGCAC
GCCAACGAACGG
